Addgene plasmid #187106: pET51b_rHCaMP
Purpose: Expression of rHCaMP in bacteria
Depositing lab: Kai Johnsson. Depositing organization: Max Planck Institute for Medical Research. Publication: Environmentally Sensitive Color-Shifting Fluorophores for Bioimaging. Wang L, Hiblot J, Popp C, Xue L, Johnsson K. Angew Chem Int Ed Engl. 2020 Dec 1;59(49):21880-21884. doi: 10.1002/anie.202008357. Epub 2020 Sep 28. PubMed 32762146.
Backbone
  Vector backbone: pET51b
  Vector type: Bacterial Expression
Growth in bacteria
  Bacterial resistance: Ampicillin, 100 μg/mL
  Growth temperature: 37°C
  Growth strain: DH5alpha
  Copy number: Low Copy
Gene/Insert
  Gene/Insert name: rHCaMP
  Species: Synthetic
  Promoter: T7
  Tag / fusion protein: Strep (N terminal on insert); Hisx10 (C terminal on insert)
  Cloning method: Gibson Cloning
Terms and licenses: Academic/Nonprofit Terms; Industry Terms: Not Available to Industry
How to cite: pET51b_rHCaMP was a gift from Kai Johnsson (Addgene plasmid # 187106 ; http://n2t.net/addgene:187106 ; RRID:Addgene_187106)
