[The description below was written by a language model from this plasmid's Addgene catalogue record and pLannotate feature annotations shown in this document.]
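Description:
pET51b_rHCaMP is a bacterial expression plasmid built on the pET51b backbone for producing the synthetic protein rHCaMP in E. coli. The backbone carries a ColE1/pBR322-type origin together with the bom region and the rop gene, which keeps the plasmid at low copy number, consistent with the catalogue entry. Selection is by ampicillin through the β-lactamase gene under its own promoter. An f1 origin is also present. The short tetracycline-resistance fragments and a predicted E. coli open reading frame in the annotation are pBR322-derived remnants rather than functional elements.

The expression cassette follows the standard pET arrangement. A T7 promoter is followed directly by a lac operator, then the phage T7 gene 10 ribosome binding site, the coding region and a T7 terminator. A plasmid-borne lacI gene supplies repressor, so transcription requires a host providing T7 RNA polymerase and is induced with IPTG. The open reading frame begins with an N-terminal Strep-Tag II. It then runs through a HaloTag fragment, calmodulin, a calmodulin-binding peptide from smooth muscle myosin light chain kinase, and a second HaloTag fragment. This layout indicates a design in which the calcium-sensing calmodulin/peptide pair is inserted within HaloTag, the self-labelling dehalogenase that binds chloroalkane ligands covalently. The record itself does not spell out the sensing mechanism. The catalogue lists a C-terminal 10×His tag, which the automated annotation did not call. The small "SET1" hit near the 3′ end is probably an annotation artefact. With the two affinity tags, the plasmid is suited to recombinant production and purification of rHCaMP, and the associated publication concerns environmentally sensitive, colour-shifting fluorophores for bioimaging.
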