Features (pLannotate 1.2.2; 22 found; start..end, strand, type, name):
     12..467     +  rep_origin     f1 ori (sequence partly withheld): f1 bacteriophage origin of replication; arrow indicates direction of (+) strand synthesis
    582..1442    -  CDS            AmpR: β-lactamase; bla; confers resistance to ampicillin, carbenicillin, and related antibiotics
   1443..1535    -  promoter       AmpR promoter: bla
   1616..2204    +  rep_origin     ori: high-copy-number ColE1/pMB1/pBR322/pUC origin of replication
   2390..2529    -  misc_feature   bom: basis of mobility region from pBR322
   2631..2822    -  CDS            rop: Rop protein, which maintains plasmids at low copy number; rop
   2839..3219    +  CDS            YPB1_ECOLX: Protein predicted: Swiss-Prot protein existence level 4. From Escherichia coli.
   3281..3345    -  CDS            TcR (fragment): tetracycline efflux protein; tet; confers resistance to tetracycline
   3360..3381    -  protein_bind   CAP binding site: CAP binding activates transcription in the presence of cAMP. E. coli catabolite activator protein
   3394..4476    -  CDS            lacI: lac repressor; lacI; The lac repressor binds to the lac operator to inhibit transcription in E. coli. This inhibition can be relieved by adding lactose or isopropyl-β-D-thiogalactopyranoside (IPTG).
   4477..4554    -  promoter       lacI promoter: lacI
   4562..4841    -  CDS            TcR (fragment): tetracycline efflux protein; tet; confers resistance to tetracycline
   4867..4885    +  promoter       T7 promoter: promoter for bacteriophage T7 RNA polymerase
   4886..4910    +  protein_bind   lac operator: The lac repressor binds to the lac operator to inhibit transcription in E. coli. This inhibition can be relieved by adding lactose or isopropyl-β-D-thiogalactopyranoside (IPTG). lac repressor encoded by lacI
   4925..4947    +  RBS            RBS: efficient ribosome binding site from bacteriophage T7 gene 10 (Olins and Rangwala, 1989)
   4963..4986    +  CDS            Strep-Tag II: peptide that binds Strep-Tactin®, an engineered form of streptavidin
   5023..5466    +  CDS            HaloTag® (fragment): modified bacterial dehalogenase that forms covalent bonds with chloroalkane derivatives
   5473..5913    +  CDS            calmodulin: calcium-binding protein
   5947..6003    +  CDS            calmodulin-binding peptide: calmodulin-binding peptide from avian smooth muscle myosin light chain kinase
   6008..6449    +  CDS            HaloTag® (fragment): modified bacterial dehalogenase that forms covalent bonds with chloroalkane derivatives
   6519..6536    +  CDS            SET1 (fragment): solubility-enhancement tag derived from T7 phage gene 10B
   6544..6591    +  terminator     T7 terminator: transcription terminator for bacteriophage T7 RNA polymerase
>Addgene plasmid #187106 | pET51b_rHCaMP | addgene full sequence | sequence record 367388 | Addgene NGS Result
TGGCGAATGGG
[124 nt withheld, positions 12-135]
C
[91 nt withheld, positions 137-227]
A
[49 nt withheld, positions 229-277]
CCTTTGACGTTGGAGTCCACGTTCTTT
[37 nt withheld, positions 305-341]
ACCCTATCTCGGTCTATTCTTTTGATTTATAAGGGATTTTGCCGATTTCGGCCTATTGGTTAAAAAATGA
GCTGATTTAACAAAAATTTAACGCGAATTTTAACAAAATATTAACGTTTACAATTTCTGGCGGCACGATG
GCATGAGATTATCAAAAAGGATCTTCACCTAGATCCTTTTAAATTAAAAATGAAGTTTTAAATCAATCTA
AAGTATATATGAGTAAACTTGGTCTGACAGTTACCAATGCTTAATCAGTGAGGCACCTATCTCAGCGATC
TGTCTATTTCGTTCATCCATAGTTGCCTGACTCCCCGTCGTGTAGATAACTACGATACGGGAGGGCTTAC
CATCTGGCCCCAGTGCTGCAATGATACCGCGAGACCCACGCTCACCGGCTCCAGATTTATCAGCAATAAA
CCAGCCAGCCGGAAGGGCCGAGCGCAGAAGTGGTCCTGCAACTTTATCCGCCTCCATCCAGTCTATTAAT
TGTTGCCGGGAAGCTAGAGTAAGTAGTTCGCCAGTTAATAGTTTGCGCAACGTTGTTGCCATTGCTACAG
GCATCGTGGTGTCACGCTCGTCGTTTGGTATGGCTTCATTCAGCTCCGGTTCCCAACGATCAAGGCGAGT
TACATGATCCCCCATGTTGTGCAAAAAAGCGGTTAGCTCCTTCGGTCCTCCGATCGTTGTCAGAAGTAAG
TTGGCCGCAGTGTTATCACTCATGGTTATGGCAGCACTGCATAATTCTCTTACTGTCATGCCATCCGTAA
GATGCTTTTCTGTGACTGGTGAGTACTCAACCAAGTCATTCTGAGAATAGTGTATGCGGCGACCGAGTTG
CTCTTGCCCGGCGTCAATACGGGATAATACCGCGCCACATAGCAGAACTTTAAAAGTGCTCATCATTGGA
AAACGTTCTTCGGGGCGAAAACTCTCAAGGATCTTACCGCTGTTGAGATCCAGTTCGATGTAACCCACTC
GTGCACCCAACTGATCTTCAGCATCTTTTACTTTCACCAGCGTTTCTGGGTGAGCAAAAACAGGAAGGCA
AAATGCCGCAAAAAAGGGAATAAGGGCGACACGGAAATGTTGAATACTCATACTCTTCCTTTTTCAATCA
TGATTGAAGCATTTATCAGGGTTATTGTCTCATGAGCGGATACATATTTGAATGTATTTAGAAAAATAAA
CAAATAGGTCATGACCAAAATCCCTTAACGTGAGTTTTCGTTCCACTGAGCGTCAGACCCCGTAGAAAAG
ATCAAAGGATCTTCTTGAGATCCTTTTTTTCTGCGCGTAATCTGCTGCTTGCAAACAAAAAAACCACCGC
TACCAGCGGTGGTTTGTTTGCCGGATCAAGAGCTACCAACTCTTTTTCCGAAGGTAACTGGCTTCAGCAG
AGCGCAGATACCAAATACTGTCCTTCTAGTGTAGCCGTAGTTAGGCCACCACTTCAAGAACTCTGTAGCA
CCGCCTACATACCTCGCTCTGCTAATCCTGTTACCAGTGGCTGCTGCCAGTGGCGATAAGTCGTGTCTTA
CCGGGTTGGACTCAAGACGATAGTTACCGGATAAGGCGCAGCGGTCGGGCTGAACGGGGGGTTCGTGCAC
ACAGCCCAGCTTGGAGCGAACGACCTACACCGAACTGAGATACCTACAGCGTGAGCTATGAGAAAGCGCC
ACGCTTCCCGAAGGGAGAAAGGCGGACAGGTATCCGGTAAGCGGCAGGGTCGGAACAGGAGAGCGCACGA
GGGAGCTTCCAGGGGGAAACGCCTGGTATCTTTATAGTCCTGTCGGGTTTCGCCACCTCTGACTTGAGCG
TCGATTTTTGTGATGCTCGTCAGGGGGGCGGAGCCTATGGAAAAACGCCAGCAACGCGGCCTTTTTACGG
TTCCTGGCCTTTTGCTGGCCTTTTGCTCACATGTTCTTTCCTGCGTTATCCCCTGATTCTGTGGATAACC
GTATTACCGCCTTTGAGTGAGCTGATACCGCTCGCCGCAGCCGAACGACCGAGCGCAGCGAGTCAGTGAG
CGAGGAAGCGGAAGAGCGCCTGATGCGGTATTTTCTCCTTACGCATCTGTGCGGTATTTCACACCGCAAT
GGTGCACTCTCAGTACAATCTGCTCTGATGCCGCATAGTTAAGCCAGTATACACTCCGCTATCGCTACGT
GACTGGGTCATGGCTGCGCCCCGACACCCGCCAACACCCGCTGACGCGCCCTGACGGGCTTGTCTGCTCC
CGGCATCCGCTTACAGACAAGCTGTGACCGTCTCCGGGAGCTGCATGTGTCAGAGGTTTTCACCGTCATC
ACCGAAACGCGCGAGGCAGCTGCGGTAAAGCTCATCAGCGTGGTCGTGAAGCGATTCACAGATGTCTGCC
TGTTCATCCGCGTCCAGCTCGTTGAGTTTCTCCAGAAGCGTTAATGTCTGGCTTCTGATAAAGCGGGCCA
TGTTAAGGGCGGTTTTTTCCTGTTTGGTCACTGATGCCTCCGTGTAAGGGGGATTTCTGTTCATGGGGGT
AATGATACCGATGAAACGAGAGAGGATGCTCACGATACGGGTTACTGATGATGAACATGCCCGGTTACTG
GAACGTTGTGAGGGTAAACAACTGGCGGTATGGATGCGGCGGGACCAGAGAAAAATCACTCAGGGTCAAT
GCCAGCGCTTCGTTAATACAGATGTAGGTGTTCCACAGGGTAGCCAGCAGCATCCTGCGATGCAGATCCG
GAACATAATGGTGCAGGGCGCTGACTTCCGCGTTTCCAGACTTTACGAAACACGGAAACCGAAGACCATT
CATGTTGTTGCTCAGGTCGCAGACGTTTTGCAGCAGCAGTCGCTTCACGTTCGCTCGCGTATCGGTGATT
CATTCTGCTAACCAGTAAGGCAACCCCGCCAGCCTAGCCGGGTCCTCAACGACAGGAGCACGATCATGCT
AGTCATGCCCCGCGCCCACCGGAAGGAGCTGACTGGGTTGAAGGCTCTCAAGGGCATCGGTCGAGATCCC
GGTGCCTAATGAGTGAGCTAACTTACATTAATTGCGTTGCGCTCACTGCCCGCTTTCCAGTCGGGAAACC
TGTCGTGCCAGCTGCATTAATGAATCGGCCAACGCGCGGGGAGAGGCGGTTTGCGTATTGGGCGCCAGGG
TGGTTTTTCTTTTCACCAGTGAGACGGGCAACAGCTGATTGCCCTTCACCGCCTGGCCCTGAGAGAGTTG
CAGCAAGCGGTCCACGCTGGTTTGCCCCAGCAGGCGAAAATCCTGTTTGATGGTGGTTAACGGCGGGATA
TAACATGAGCTGTCTTCGGTATCGTCGTATCCCACTACCGAGATGTCCGCACCAACGCGCAGCCCGGACT
CGGTAATGGCGCGCATTGCGCCCAGCGCCATCTGATCGTTGGCAACCAGCATCGCAGTGGGAACGATGCC
CTCATTCAGCATTTGCATGGTTTGTTGAAAACCGGACATGGCACTCCAGTCGCCTTCCCGTTCCGCTATC
GGCTGAATTTGATTGCGAGTGAGATATTTATGCCAGCCAGCCAGACGCAGACGCGCCGAGACAGAACTTA
ATGGGCCCGCTAACAGCGCGATTTGCTGGTGACCCAATGCGACCAGATGCTCCACGCCCAGTCGCGTACC
GTCTTCATGGGAGAAAATAATACTGTTGATGGGTGTCTGGTCAGAGACATCAAGAAATAACGCCGGAACA
TTAGTGCAGGCAGCTTCCACAGCAATGGCATCCTGGTCATCCAGCGGATAGTTAATGATCAGCCCACTGA
CGCGTTGCGCGAGAAGATTGTGCACCGCCGCTTTACAGGCTTCGACGCCGCTTCGTTCTACCATCGACAC
CACCACGCTGGCACCCAGTTGATCGGCGCGAGATTTAATCGCCGCGACAATTTGCGACGGCGCGTGCAGG
GCCAGACTGGAGGTGGCAACGCCAATCAGCAACGACTGTTTGCCCGCCAGTTGTTGTGCCACGCGGTTGG
GAATGTAATTCAGCTCCGCCATCGCCGCTTCCACTTTTTCCCGCGTTTTCGCAGAAACGTGGCTGGCCTG
GTTCACCACGCGGGAAACGGTCTGATAAGAGACACCGGCATACTCTGCGACATCGTATAACGTTACTGGT
TTCACATTCACCACCCTGAATTGACTCTCTTCCGGGCGCTATCATGCCATACCGCGAAAGGTTTTGCGCC
ATTCGATGGTGTCCGGGATCTCGACGCTCTCCCTTATGCGACTCCTGCATTAGGAAGCAGCCCAGTAGTA
GGTTGAGGCCGTTGAGCACCGCCGCCGCAAGGAATGGTGCATGCAAGGAGATGGCGCCCAACAGTCCCCC
GGCCACGGGGCCTGCCACCATACCCACGCCGAAACAAGCGCTCATGAGCCCGAAGTGGCGAGCCCGATCT
TCCCCATCGGTGATGTCGGCGATATAGGCGCCAGCAACCGCACCTGTGGCGCCGGTGATGCCGGCCACGA
TGCGTCCGGCGTAGAGGATCGAGATCGATCTCGATCCCGCGAAATTAATACGACTCACTATAGGGGAATT
GTGAGCGGATAACAATTCCCCTCTAGAAATAATTTTGTTTAACTTTAAGAAGGAGATATACCATGGCAAG
CTGGAGCCACCCGCAGTTCGAAAAGGGTGCAGATGACGACGACAAGGTACCGCATGGATCCGAAATCGGT
ACTGGCTTTCCATTCGACCCCCATTATGTGGAAGTCCTGGGCGAGCGCATGCACTACGTCGATGTTGGTC
CGCGCGATGGCACCCCTGTGCTGTTCCTGCACGGTAACCCGACCTCCTCCTACGTGTGGCGCAACATCAT
CCCGCATGTTGCACCGACCCATCGCTGCATTGCTCCAGACCTGATCGGTATGGGCAAATCCGACAAACCA
GACCTGGGTTATTTCTTCGACGACCACGTCCGCTTCATGGATGCCTTCATCGAAGCCCTGGGTCTGGAAG
AGGTCGTCCTGGTCATTCACGACTGGGGCTCCGCTCTGGGTTTCCACTGGGCCAAGCGCAATCCAGAGCG
CGTCAAAGGTATTGCATTTATGGAGTTCATCCGCCCTATCCCGACCTGGGACGAATGGCCAGAATTTGCC
CGCGAGACCTTCCAGCTGCCGGACCAACTGACTGAAGAGCAGATCGCAGAATTTAAAGAGGAATTCTCCC
TATTTGACAAGGACGGGGATGGGACAATAACAACCAAGGAGCTGGGGACGGTGATGCGGTCTCTGGGGCA
GAACCCCACAGAAGCAGAGCTGCAGGACATGATCAATGAAGTAGATGCCGACGGTGACGGCACAATCGAC
TTCCCTGAGTTCCTGACAATGATGGCAAGAAAAATGAAATACAGGGACACGGAAGAAGAAATTAGAGAAG
CGTTCGGTGTGTTTGATAAGGATGGCAATGGCTACATCAGTGCAGCAGAGCTTCGCCACGTGATGACAAA
CCTTGGAGAGAAGTTAACAGATGAAGAGGTTGATGAAATGATCAGGGAAGCAGACATCGATGGGGATGGT
CAGGTAAACTACGAAGAGTTTGTACAAATGATGACAGCGAAGGGTGGCACCGGTGGCTCTATGGTCGACT
CATCACGTCGTAAGTGGAATAAGACAGGTCACGCAGTCAGAGCTATAGGTCGGCTGAGCTCACTCGAGGC
CTTCCGCACCACCGACGTCGGCCGCAAGCTGATCATCGATCAGAACGTTTTTATCGAGGGTACGCTGCCG
ATGGGTGTCGTCCGCCCGCTGACTGAAGTCGAGATGGACCATTACCGCGAGCCGTTCCTGAATCCTGTTG
ACCGCGAGCCACTGTGGCGCTTCCCAAACGAGCTGCCAATCGCCGGTGAGCCAGCGAACATCGTCGCGCT
GGTCGAAGAATACATGGACTGGCTGCACCAGTCCCCTGTCCCGAAGCTGCTGTTCTGGGGCACCCCAGGC
GTTCTGATCCCACCGGCCGAAGCCGCTCGCCTGGCCAAAAGCCTGCCTAACTGCAAGGCTGTGGACATCG
GCCCGGGTCTGAATCTGCTGCAAGAAGACAACCCGGACCTGATCGGCAGCGAGATCGCGCGCTGGCTGTC
TACTCTGGAGATTTCCGGTGCTCCGGGCTTCTCCTCAATTTCCGCTCATCACCACCATCATCACCATCAC
CACCACTAATTAACCTAGGCTGCTGCCACCGCTGAGCAATAACTAGCATAACCCCTTGGGGCCTCTAAAC
GGGTCTTGAGGGGTTTTTTGCTGAAAGGAGGAACTATATCCGGAT
